Addgene plasmid #26155: pMV306hsp
Depositing lab: Brian Robertson & Siouxsie Wiles. Depositing organization: Imperial College London. Publication: Optimisation of bioluminescent reporters for use with mycobacteria. Andreu N, Zelmer A, Fletcher T, Elkington PT, Ward TH, Ripoll J, Parish T, Bancroft GJ, Schaible U, Robertson BD, Wiles S. PLoS One. 2010 May 24;5(5):e10777. 10.1371/journal.pone.0010777 PubMed 20520722.
Backbone
  Vector backbone: pMV306
  Backbone size w/o insert (bp): 3938
  Vector type: Mycobacteria integrating vector
Growth in bacteria
  Bacterial resistance: Kanamycin, 50 μg/mL
  Growth temperature: 37°C
  Growth strain: DH5alpha
  Copy number: Low Copy
Gene/Insert
  Gene/Insert name: hsp60 promoter
  Species: Mycobacterium bovis BCG
  Insert size (bp): 435
  Cloning method: Restriction Enzyme; 5′ cloning site NotI (not destroyed); 3′ cloning site HindIII (not destroyed)
  Sequencing primers: 5′ aaccgtattaccgcctttga
Resource information
  A portion of this plasmid was derived from a plasmid made by: The hsp60 promoter was obtained from pSMT3
Terms and licenses: Academic/Nonprofit Terms; Industry Terms: Not Available to Industry
Depositor comments: There are a few sequence discrepancies between author sequence and Addgene quality control sequence for the hsp promoter. The hsp promoter sequence was taken from the pSMT3 vector and is theoretical sequence. These differences do not affect function. Garbe, T.R., et al., Transformation of mycobacterial species using hygromycin resistance as selectable marker. Microbiology, 1994. 140 ( Pt 1): p. 133-8.
How to cite: pMV306hsp was a gift from Brian Robertson & Siouxsie Wiles (Addgene plasmid # 26155 ; http://n2t.net/addgene:26155 ; RRID:Addgene_26155)
