[The description below was written by a language model from this plasmid's Addgene catalogue record and pLannotate feature annotations shown in this document.]
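Description:
pMV306hsp is a mycobacterial integrating shuttle vector built on the pMV306 backbone (3,938 bp), into which a 435 bp fragment carrying the hsp60 promoter of Mycobacterium bovis BCG was cloned between NotI and HindIII sites, both of which are retained. The full depositor sequence is 4,373 nt. In E. coli the plasmid replicates from a ColE1/pMB1-type origin. The feature annotation describes this origin as high-copy, whereas the catalogue entry lists the plasmid as low copy. Selection is by kanamycin, through the aph(3')-Ia aminoglycoside phosphotransferase gene, which is flanked by a remnant of Tn903 sequence. No mycobacterial origin of replication is annotated. Instead, the vector carries the integrase gene of mycobacteriophage L5 along with adjacent phage-derived fragments, including a partial putative excisionase reading frame that spans the sequence origin. L5 integrase mediates site-specific recombination into the host chromosome, so the plasmid is maintained in mycobacteria as a stable integrated copy rather than as an episome.

The payload is the promoter itself, with no reporter or coding insert present. The hsp60 promoter, taken from the vector pSMT3, is widely used as a strong promoter in mycobacteria. The automated annotation does not label it. It does detect a fragment of a pBluescript-type multiple cloning site and the E. coli rrnB T1 transcription terminator. The record does not give their arrangement relative to the promoter, but these elements are consistent with a site for inserting genes to be expressed. The associated publication concerns optimisation of bioluminescent reporters for mycobacteria, so the construct appears to serve as a parent expression vector for placing such reporters under hsp60 control. The depositors note minor discrepancies between the theoretical promoter sequence and the quality-control sequence, and state that these do not affect function.
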