Features (pLannotate 1.2.2; 8 found; start..end, strand, type, name):
    511..1623    +  CDS            33: VINT_BPML5 - Also known as int. Protein inferred from homology: Swiss-Prot protein existence level 3. Integrase is necessary for integration of the phage into the host genome by site-specific recombination. From Mycobacterium phage L5 (Mycobacteriophage L5).
   1685..1789    -  CDS            32 (fragment): VG32_BPML5 - Protein predicted: Swiss-Prot protein existence level 4. From Mycobacterium phage L5 (Mycobacteriophage L5).
   1907..2722    +  CDS            KanR: aminoglycoside phosphotransferase; aph(3')-Ia; confers resistance to kanamycin in bacteria or G418 (Geneticin®) in eukaryotes
   2863..3006    +  CDS            TRA2_ECOLX (fragment): Protein predicted: Swiss-Prot protein existence level 4. Required for transposition of transposon Tn903. From Escherichia coli.
   3054..3642    +  rep_origin     ori: high-copy-number ColE1/pMB1/pBR322/pUC origin of replication
   4209..4250    +  misc_feature   MCS (fragment): pBluescript multiple cloning site
   4291..4337    +  terminator     rrnB T1 terminator: transcription terminator T1 from the E. coli rrnB gene
   4370..98      -  CDS            34.1 (fragment) (across the origin): VG341_BPMD2 - Protein predicted: Swiss-Prot protein existence level 4. Putative excisionase. From Mycobacterium phage D29 (Mycobacteriophage D29).
>Addgene plasmid #26155 | pMV306hsp | depositor full sequence | sequence record 12283 | Author sequence
GCTAGAGCCGTGAACGACAGGGCGAACGCCAGCCCGCCGACGGCGAGGGTTCCGACCGCTGCAACTCCCG
GTGCAACCTTGTCCCGGTCTATTCTCTTCACTGCACCAGCTCCAATCTGGTGTGAATGCCCCTCGTCTGT
TCGCGCAGGCGGGGGGCTCTATTCGTTTGTCAGCATCGAAAGTAGCCAGATCAGGGATGCGTTGCAACCG
CGTATGCCCAGGTCAGAAGAGTCGCACAAGAGTTGCAGACCCCTGGAAAGAAAAATGGCCAGAGGGCGAA
AACACCCTCTGACCAGCGGAGCGGGCGACGGGAATCGAACCCGCGTAGCTAGTTTGGAAGAATGGGTGTC
TGCCGACCACATATATGGGCCGGTCAAGATAGGTTTTTACCCCCTCTCGGCTGCATCCTCTAAGTGGAAA
GAAATTGCAGGTCGTAGAAGCGCGTTGAAGCCTGAGAGTTGCACAGGAGTTGCAACCCGGTAGCCTTGTT
CACGACGAGAGGAGACCTAGTTGGCACGTCGCGGATGGGGATCGCTGAAGACTCAGCGCAGCGGGAGGAT
CCAAGCCTCATACGTCAACCCGCAGGACGGTGTGAGGTACTACGCGCTGCAGACCTACGACAACAAGATG
GACGCCGAAGCCTGGCTCGCGGGCGAGAAGCGGCTCATCGAGATGGAGACCTGGACCCCTCCACAGGACC
GGGCGAAGAAGGCAGCCGCCAGCGCCATCACGCTGGAGGAGTACACCCGGAAGTGGCTCGTGGAGCGCGA
CCTCGCAGACGGCACCAGGGATCTGTACAGCGGGCACGCGGAGCGCCGCATCTACCCGGTGCTAGGTGAA
GTGGCGGTCACAGAGATGACGCCAGCTCTGGTGCGTGCGTGGTGGGCCGGGATGGGTAGGAAGCACCCGA
CTGCCCGCCGGCATGCCTACAACGTCCTCCGGGCGGTGATGAACACAGCGGTCGAGGACAAGCTGATCGC
AGAGAACCCGTGCCGGATCGAGCAGAAGGCAGCCGATGAGCGCGACGTAGAGGCGCTGACGCCTGAGGAG
CTGGACATCGTCGCCGCTGAGATCTTCGAGCACTACCGGATCGCGGCATACATCCTGGCGTGGACGAGCC
TCCGGTTCGGAGAGCTGATCGAGCTTCGCCGCAAGGACATCGTGGACGACGGCATGACGATGAAGCTCCG
GGTGCGCCGTGGCGCTTCCCGCGTGGGGAACAAGATCGTCGTTGGCAACGCCAAGACCGTCCGGTCGAAG
CGTCCTGTGACGGTTCCGCCTCACGTCGCGGAGATGATCCGAGCGCACATGAAGGACCGTACGAAGATGA
ACAAGGGCCCCGAGGCATTCCTGGTGACCACGACGCAGGGCAACCGGCTGTCGAAGTCCGCGTTCACCAA
GTCGCTGAAGCGTGGCTACGCCAAGATCGGTCGGCCGGAACTCCGCATCCACGACCTCCGCGCTGTCGGC
GCTACGTTCGCCGCTCAGGCAGGTGCGACGACCAAGGAGCTGATGGCCCGTCTCGGTCACACGACTCCTA
GGATGGCGATGAAGTACCAGATGGCGTCTGAGGCCCGCGACGAGGCTATCGCTGAGGCGATGTCCAAGCT
GGCCAAGACCTCCTGAAACGCAAAAAGCCCCCCTCCCAAGGACACTGAGTCCTAAAGAGGGGGGTTTCTT
GTCAGTACGCGAAGAACCACGCCTGGCCGCGAGCGCCAGCACCGCCGCTCTGTGCGGAGACCTGGGCACC
AGCCCCGCCGCCGCCAGGAGCATTGCCGTTCCCGCCAGCTAGCAACAAAGCGACGTTGTGTCTCAAAATC
TCTGATGTTACATTGCACAAGATAAAAATATATCATCATGAACAATAAAACTGTCTGCTTACATAAACAG
TAATACAAGGGGTGTTATGAGCCATATTCAACGGGAAACGTCTTGCTCGAGGCCGCGATTAAATTCCAAC
ATGGATGCTGATTTATATGGGTATAAATGGGCTCGCGATAATGTCGGGCAATCAGGTGCGACAATCTATC
GCTTGTATGGGAAGCCCCATGCGCCAGAGTTGTTTCTGAAACATGGCAAAGGTAGCGTTGCCAATGATGT
TACAGATGAGATGGTCAGACTAAACTGGCTGACGGAATTTATGCCTCTTCCGACCATCAAGCATTTTATC
CGTACTCCTGATGATGCATGGTTACTCACCACTGCGATCCCCGGGAAAACAGCATTCCAGGTATTAGAAG
AATATCCTGATTCAGGTGAAAATATTGTTGATGCGCTGGCAGTGTTCCTGCGCCGGTTGCATTCGATTCC
TGTTTGTAATTGTCCTTTTAACAGCGATCGCGTATTTCGTCTCGCTCAGGCGCAATCACGAATGAATAAC
GGTTTGGTTGATGCGAGTGATTTTGATGACGAGCGTAATGGCTGGCCTGTTGAACAAGTCTGGAAAGAAA
TGCATAATCTTTTGCCATTCTCACCGGATTCAGTCGTCACTCATGGTGATTTCTCACTTGATAACCTTAT
TTTTGACGAGGGGAAATTAATAGGTTGTATTGATGTTGGACGAGTCGGAATCGCAGACCGATACCAGGAT
CTTGCCATCCTATGGAACTGCCTCGGTGAGTTTTCTCCTTCATTACAGAAACGGCTTTTTCAAAAATATG
GTATTGATAATCCTGATATGAATAAATTGCAGTTTCATTTGATGCTCGATGAGTTTTTCTAATCAGAATT
GGTTAATTGGTTGTAACACTGGCAGAGCATTACGCTGACTTGACGGGACGGCGGCTTTGTTGAATAAATC
GAACTTTTGCTGAGTTGAAGGATCAGATCACGCATCTTCCCGACAACGCAGACCGTTCCGTGGCAAAGCA
AAAGTTCAAAATCACCAACTGGTCCACCTACAACAAAGCTCTCATCAACCGTGGCTCCCTCACTTTCTGG
CTGGATGATGGGGCGATTCAGGCCTGGTATGAGTCAGCAACACCTTCTTCACGAGGCAGACCTCACTAGT
TCCACTGAGCGTCAGACCCCGTAGAAAAGATCAAAGGATCTTCTTGAGATCCTTTTTTTCTGCGCGTAAT
CTGCTGCTTGCAAACAAAAAAACCACCGCTACCAGCGGTGGTTTGTTTGCCGGATCAAGAGCTACCAACT
CTTTTTCCGAAGGTAACTGGCTTCAGCAGAGCGCAGATACCAAATACTGTCCTTCTAGTGTAGCCGTAGT
TAGGCCACCACTTCAAGAACTCTGTAGCACCGCCTACATACCTCGCTCTGCTAATCCTGTTACCAGTGGC
TGCTGCCAGTGGCGATAAGTCGTGTCTTACCGGGTTGGACTCAAGACGATAGTTACCGGATAAGGCGCAG
CGGTCGGGCTGAACGGGGGGTTCGTGCACACAGCCCAGCTTGGAGCGAACGACCTACACCGAACTGAGAT
ACCTACAGCGTGAGCATTGAGAAAGCGCCACGCTTCCCGAAGGGAGAAAGGCGGACAGGTATCCGGTAAG
CGGCAGGGTCGGAACAGGAGAGCGCACGAGGGAGCTTCCAGGGGGAAACGCCTGGTATCTTTATAGTCCT
GTCGGGTTTCGCCACCTCTGACTTGAGCGTCGATTTTTGTGATGCTCGTCAGGGGGGCGGAGCCTATGGA
AAAACGCCAGCAACGCGGCCTTTTTACGGTTCCTGGCCTTTTGCTGGCCTTTTGCTCACATGTTCTTTCC
TGCGTTATCCCCTGATTCTGTGGATAACCGTATTACCGCCTTTGAGTGAGCTGATACCGCTCGCCGCAGC
CGAACGACCGAGCGCAACGCGTGCGGCCGCTCTAGAGGTGACCACAACGACGCGCCCGCTTTGATCGGGG
ACGTCTGCGGCCGACCATTTACGGGTCTTGTTGTCGTTGGCGGTCATGGGCCGAACATACTCACCCGGAT
CGGAGGGCCGAGGACAAGGTCGAACGAGGGGCATGACCCGGTGCGGGGCTTCTTGCACTCGGCATAGGCG
AGTGCTAAGAATAACGTTGGCACTCGCGACCGGTGAGTCGTAGGTCGGGACGGTGAGGCCAGGCCCGTCG
TCGCAGCGAGTGGCAGCGAGGACAACTTGAGCCGTCCGTCGCGGGCACTGCGCCCGGCCAGCGTAAGTAG
CGGGGTTGCCGTCACCCGGTGACCCCCGGTTTCATCCCCGATCCGGAGGAATCACTTCGCAATGGCCAAG
ACAATTGCGGATCCCCCGGGCTGCAGGAATTCGATATCAAGCTTATCGATGTCGACGTAGTTAACTAGCG
TACGATCGACTGCCAGGCATCAAATAAAACGAAAGGCTCAGTCGAAAGACTGGGCCTTTCGTTTTATCTG
TTGTTTGTCCGGCCATCATGGCCGCGGTGATCA
