>Addgene plasmid #26155 | pMV306hsp | addgene partial sequence | sequence record 32206 | 26155 with pBR322ori-F
CTTGAGCGTCGATTTTTGTGATGCTCGTCAGGGGGGCGGAGCCTATGGAAAAACGCCAGCAACGCGGCCT
TTTTACGGTTCCTGGCCTTTTGCTGGCCTTTTGCTCACATGTTCTTTCCTGCGTTATCCCCTGATTCTGT
GGATAACCGTATTACCGCCTTTGAGTGAGCTGATACCGCTCGCCGCAGCCGAACGACCGAGCGCAACGCG
TGCGGCCGCTCTAGACGGTGACCACAACGCGCCCGCTTTGATCGGGGACGTCTGCGGCCGACCATTTACG
GGTCTTGTTGTCGTTGGCGGTCATGGGCCGAACATACTCACCCGGATCGGAGGGCCGAGGACAAGGTCGA
ACGAGGGGCATGACCCGGTGCGGGGCTTCTTGCACTCGGCATAGGCGAGTGCTAAGAATAACGTTGGCAC
TCGCGACCGGTGAGTGCTAGGTCGGGACGGTGAGGCCAGGCCCGTCGTCGCAGCGAGTGGCAGCGAGGAC
AACTTGAGCCGTCCGTCGCGGGCACTGCGCCCGGCCAGCGTAAGTAGCGGGGTTGCCGTCACCCGGTGAC
CCCCGTTTCATCCCCGATCCGGAGGAATCACTTCGCAATGGCCAAGACAATTGCGGATCCCCCGGGCTGC
AGGAATTCGATATCAAGCTTATCGATGTCGACGTAGTTAACTAGCGTACGATCGACTGCCAGGCATCAAA
TAAAACGAAAGGCTCAGTCGAAAGACTGGGCCTTTCGTTTTATGCCATCATGGCCGCGGTGATCAGCTAG
AGCCGTGAACGACAGGGCGAACGCCAGCCCGCCGACGGCGAGGGTTCCGACCGCTGCAACTCCCGGTGCA
ACCTTGTCCCGGTCTATTCTCTTCACTGCACCAGCTCCAATCTGGTGTGAATGCCCCTCGTCTGTTCGC
